Addgene plasmid #161733: pSLIK_Hyg_mTurquoise2_Atg4BC74A
Purpose: Doxycycline-inducible expression of Atg4B(C74A) fused with mTurquoise2 to inhibit autophagy
Depositing lab: Alec Kimmelman. Depositing organization: NYU Grossman School of Medicine. Publication: Autophagy promotes immune evasion of pancreatic cancer by degrading MHC-I. Yamamoto K, Venida A, Yano J, Biancur DE, Kakiuchi M, Gupta S, Sohn ASW, Mukhopadhyay S, Lin EY, Parker SJ, Banh RS, Paulo JA, Wen KW, Debnath J, Kim GE, Mancias JD, Fearon DT, Perera RM, Kimmelman AC. Nature. 2020 May;581(7806):100-105. doi: 10.1038/s41586-020-2229-5. Epub 2020 Apr 22. PubMed 32376951.
Backbone
  Vector backbone: pSLIK-hygro
  Backbone manufacturer: Addgene #25737
  Backbone size w/o insert (bp): 12262
  Total vector size (bp): 14694
  Vector type: Mammalian Expression, Lentiviral ; destinatioin vector for gateway cloning
  Selectable markers: Hygromycin
Growth in bacteria
  Bacterial resistance: Ampicillin, 100 μg/mL
  Growth temperature: 30°C
  Growth strain: NEB Stable
  Growth instructions: After plasmid purification, please make sure your plasmid contains 7 repeats of TetO sequence as this region can occasionally be lost by recombination.
  Copy number: Unknown
Gene/Insert
  Gene/Insert name: Atg4B(C74A) (Atg4b Mouse) (alt name: Atg4B)
  Species: M. musculus (mouse)
  Mutation: 220-222 TGC (Cys) is changed to GCA (Ala)
  GenBank ID: NM_174874
  Entrez Gene: Atg4b (a.k.a. 2510009N07Rik, Apg4b, Atg4bl, Autl1, MmAPG4B)
  Tag / fusion protein: mTurquoise2 (N terminal on insert)
  Cloning method: Gateway Cloning
  Sequencing primers: 5′ attB1; 3′ attB2
Terms and licenses: Academic/Nonprofit Terms; Industry Terms: Not Available to Industry
How to cite: pSLIK_Hyg_mTurquoise2_Atg4BC74A was a gift from Alec Kimmelman (Addgene plasmid # 161733 ; http://n2t.net/addgene:161733 ; RRID:Addgene_161733)
