[The description below was written by a language model from this plasmid's Addgene catalogue record and pLannotate feature annotations shown in this document.]
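Description:
pSLIK_Hyg_mTurquoise2_Atg4BC74A is a single-vector, doxycycline-inducible lentiviral expression plasmid of about 14.7 kb, built on the pSLIK-hygro backbone by Gateway recombination. It is propagated in E. coli through a ColE1/pUC-type origin with ampicillin selection. An f1 origin and an SV40/EM7-driven bleomycin/Zeocin resistance cassette also sit in the backbone, outside the viral genome. The transfer region has a CMV enhancer/promoter fused to a truncated HIV-1 5' LTR, followed by the Ψ packaging signal with a partial gag sequence, the RRE and the cPPT/CTS. At the other end are a WPRE, a truncated 3' LTR and a bGH polyadenylation signal. This layout fits virus production with packaging functions supplied in trans.

Between the attB1 and attB2 sites lies the inducible cassette. A tetracycline response element with seven tetO repeats is joined to a minimal CMV promoter and drives mTurquoise2 fused to the N terminus of mouse Atg4b carrying the C74A substitution. Atg4b is the cysteine protease that processes ATG8-family proteins such as LC3 for lipidation, and the record states that the mutant fusion is expressed to inhibit autophagy. The cyan fluorescent tag allows induced cells to be identified. Downstream, the human UbC promoter constitutively expresses the rtTA3 reverse transactivator, which is linked through an EMCV IRES to a hygromycin resistance gene. Transduced mammalian cells can therefore be selected with hygromycin and then switched on with doxycycline. The depositor notes that the tetO repeat array can occasionally be lost by recombination during bacterial propagation, so its integrity should be checked. The associated study concerns autophagy and immune evasion in pancreatic cancer.
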