Features (pLannotate 1.2.2; 44 found; start..end, strand, type, name):
    116..168     -  misc_feature   bom (fragment): basis of mobility region from pBR322
    323..702     +  enhancer       CMV enhancer: human cytomegalovirus immediate early enhancer
    703..902     +  promoter       CMV promoter: human cytomegalovirus (CMV) immediate early promoter
    920..1100    +  LTR            5' LTR (truncated): truncated 5' long terminal repeat (LTR) from HIV-1
   1147..1272    +  misc_feature   HIV-1 Ψ: packaging signal of human immunodeficiency virus type 1
   1256..1619    +  CDS            HIV-1 gag (fragment): gag protein from human immunodeficiency virus 1; gag
   1765..1998    +  misc_feature   RRE: The Rev response element (RRE) of HIV-1 allows for Rev-dependent mRNA export from the nucleus to the cytoplasm.
   2375..2475    +  CDS            Rev (fragment): human immunodeficiency virus 1 (HIV-1) Rev protein; rev; enhances nuclear export of unspliced and incompletely spliced viral mRNAs
   2525..2642    +  misc_feature   cPPT/CTS: central polypurine tract and central termination sequence of HIV-1
   2699..2723    +  protein_bind   attB1: mutant version of attB; recombination site for the Gateway® BP reaction BP Clonase™
   2773..3043    +  protein_bind   tetracycline response element: contains seven copies of the tetracycline operator tetO tetracycline repressor TetR
   3054..3071    +  misc_feature   MCS (fragment): pUC18/19 multiple cloning site
   3076..3114    +  promoter       minimal CMV promoter: human cytomegalovirus (CMV) immediate early promoter
   3247..3963    +  CDS            mTurquoise2: mTurquoise2 is a basic (constitutively fluorescent) cyan fluorescent protein published in 2012, derived from Aequorea victoria. It is reported to be a rapidly-maturing monomer with very low acid sensitivity.
   3970..5148    +  CDS            Atg4b: ATG4B_MOUSE - Also known as Apg4b, Autl1, Kiaa0943. Experimental evidence at protein level: Swiss-Prot protein existence level 1. Cysteine protease required for the cytoplasm to vacuole transport (Cvt) and autophagy. Cleaves the C-terminal amino acid of ATG8 family proteins MAP1LC3, GABARAPL1, GABARAPL2 and GABARAP, to reveal a C-terminal glycine. Exposure of the glycine at the C-terminus is essential for ATG8 proteins conjugation to phosphatidylethanolamine (PE) and insertion to membranes, which is necessary for autophagy. Has also an activity of delipidating enzyme for the PE-conjugated form
   5156..5180    -  protein_bind   attB2: mutant version of attB; recombination site for the Gateway® BP reaction BP Clonase™
   5230..6441    +  promoter       UbC promoter: human ubiquitin C promoter
   6506..6558    +  misc_feature   MCS (fragment): multiple cloning site
   6566..7263    +  CDS            rtTA3 (fragment): reverse tetracycline transactivator 3 activates expression from Tet-responsive promoters in the presence of doxycycline
   7193..7303    +  CDS            VP48: 3 tandem repeats of the minimal activation domain of herpes simplex virus VP16 (Cheng et al., 2013)
   7476..7938    +  misc_feature   IRES: internal ribosome entry site (IRES) of the encephalomyocarditis virus (EMCV)
   7996..9016    +  CDS            HygR (fragment): aminoglycoside phosphotransferase from E. coli; aph(4)-Ia; confers resistance to hygromycin
   9034..9312    +  CDS            yokD (fragment): YOKD_BACSU - Experimental evidence at protein level: Swiss-Prot protein existence level 1. May contribute to antibiotic resistance. From Bacillus subtilis (strain 168).
   9342..9425    +  CDS            large T antigen (fragment): large T antigen from SV40 (simian virus 40)
   9459..9482    +  misc_feature   MCS (fragment): pBluescript multiple cloning site
   9482..10070   +  misc_feature   WPRE: woodchuck hepatitis virus posttranscriptional regulatory element
  10071..10090   +  misc_feature   MCS (fragment): pBluescript multiple cloning site
  10092..10592   +  CDS            nef (fragment): NEF_HV1LA - Experimental evidence at protein level: Swiss-Prot protein existence level 1. Extracellular Nef protein targets CD4(+) T-lymphocytes for apoptosis by interacting with CXCR4 surface receptors. From Human immunodeficiency virus type 1 group M subtype B (isolate Lai) (HIV-1).
  10599..10779   +  LTR            5' LTR (truncated): truncated 5' long terminal repeat (LTR) from HIV-1
  10811..11035   +  polyA_signal   bGH poly(A) signal: bovine growth hormone polyadenylation signal
  11039..11060   +  promoter       SV40 promoter (fragment): SV40 enhancer and early promoter
  11081..11509   +  rep_origin     f1 ori (sequence partly withheld): f1 bacteriophage origin of replication; arrow indicates direction of (+) strand synthesis
  11523..11852   +  promoter       SV40 promoter: SV40 enhancer and early promoter
  11900..11947   +  promoter       EM7 promoter: synthetic bacterial promoter&nbsp
  11966..12340   +  CDS            BleoR: antibiotic-binding protein; Sh ble from Streptoalloteichus hindustanus; confers resistance to bleomycin, phleomycin, and Zeocin™
  12350..12475   +  CDS            ble (fragment): BLE_KLEPN - Experimental evidence at protein level: Swiss-Prot protein existence level 1. Binding protein with a strong affinity to the bleomycin family of antibiotics. Binds to CL990; an antimitotic-antibiotic compound. From Klebsiella pneumoniae.
  12470..12591   +  polyA_signal   SV40 poly(A) signal: SV40 polyadenylation signal
  12662..12684   -  protein_bind   lac operator (fragment): The lac repressor binds to the lac operator to inhibit transcription in E. coli. This inhibition can be relieved by adding lactose or isopropyl-β-D-thiogalactopyranoside (IPTG). lac repressor encoded by lacI
  12688..12718   -  promoter       lac promoter: promoter for the E. coli lac operon
  12733..12754   -  protein_bind   CAP binding site: CAP binding activates transcription in the presence of cAMP. E. coli catabolite activator protein
  12767..12859   -  CDS            lacI (fragment): lac repressor; lacI; The lac repressor binds to the lac operator to inhibit transcription in E. coli. This inhibition can be relieved by adding lactose or isopropyl-β-D-thiogalactopyranoside (IPTG).
  13042..13630   -  rep_origin     ori: high-copy-number ColE1/pMB1/pBR322/pUC origin of replication
  13801..14661   -  CDS            AmpR: β-lactamase; bla; confers resistance to ampicillin, carbenicillin, and related antibiotics
  14662..57      -  promoter       AmpR promoter (across the origin): bla
>Addgene plasmid #161733 | pSLIK_Hyg_mTurquoise2_Atg4BC74A | addgene full sequence | sequence record 318425 | Addgene NGS Result
CATGAGCGGATACATATTTGAATGTATTTAGAAAAATAAACAAATAGGGGTTCCGCGCACATTTCCCCGA
AAAGTGCCACCTGACGTCGACGGATCGGGAGATCTCCCGATCCCCTATGGTGCACTCTCAGTACAATCTG
CTCTGATGCCGCATAGTTAAGCCAGTATCTGCTCCCTGCTTGTGTGTTGGAGGTCGCTGAGTAGTGCGCG
AGCAAAATTTAAGCTACAACAAGGCAAGGCTTGACCGACAATTGCATGAAGAATCTGCTTAGGGTTAGGC
GTTTTGCGCTGCTTCGCGATGTACGGGCCAGATATACGCGTTGACATTGATTATTGACTAGTTATTAATA
GTAATCAATTACGGGGTCATTAGTTCATAGCCCATATATGGAGTTCCGCGTTACATAACTTACGGTAAAT
GGCCCGCCTGGCTGACCGCCCAACGACCCCCGCCCATTGACGTCAATAATGACGTATGTTCCCATAGTAA
CGCCAATAGGGACTTTCCATTGACGTCAATGGGTGGAGTATTTACGGTAAACTGCCCACTTGGCAGTACA
TCAAGTGTATCATATGCCAAGTACGCCCCCTATTGACGTCAATGACGGTAAATGGCCCGCCTGGCATTAT
GCCCAGTACATGACCTTATGGGACTTTCCTACTTGGCAGTACATCTACGTATTAGTCATCGCTATTACCA
TGGTGATGCGGTTTTGGCAGTACATCAATGGGCGTGGATAGCGGTTTGACTCACGGGGATTTCCAAGTCT
CCACCCCATTGACGTCAATGGGAGTTTGTTTTGGCACCAAAATCAACGGGACTTTCCAAAATGTCGTAAC
AACTCCGCCCCATTGACGCAAATGGGCGGTAGGCGTGTACGGTGGGAGGTCTATATAAGCAGCGCGTTTT
GCCTGTACTGGGTCTCTCTGGTTAGACCAGATCTGAGCCTGGGAGCTCTCTGGCTAACTAGGGAACCCAC
TGCTTAAGCCTCAATAAAGCTTGCCTTGAGTGCTTCAAGTAGTGTGTGCCCGTCTGTTGTGTGACTCTGG
TAACTAGAGATCCCTCAGACCCTTTTAGTCAGTGTGGAAAATCTCTAGCAGTGGCGCCCGAACAGGGACT
TGAAAGCGAAAGGGAAACCAGAGGAGCTCTCTCGACGCAGGACTCGGCTTGCTGAAGCGCGCACGGCAAG
AGGCGAGGGGCGGCGACTGGTGAGTACGCCAAAAATTTTGACTAGCGGAGGCTAGAAGGAGAGAGATGGG
TGCGAGAGCGTCAGTATTAAGCGGGGGAGAATTAGATCGCGATGGGAAAAAATTCGGTTAAGGCCAGGGG
GAAAGAAAAAATATAAATTAAAACATATAGTATGGGCAAGCAGGGAGCTAGAACGATTCGCAGTTAATCC
TGGCCTGTTAGAAACATCAGAAGGCTGTAGACAAATACTGGGACAGCTACAACCATCCCTTCAGACAGGA
TCAGAAGAACTTAGATCATTATATAATACAGTAGCAACCCTCTATTGTGTGCATCAAAGGATAGAGATAA
AAGACACCAAGGAAGCTTTAGACAAGATAGAGGAAGAGCAAAACAAAAGTAAGACCACCGCACAGCAAGC
GGCCGCTGATCTTCAGACCTGGAGGAGGAGATATGAGGGACAATTGGAGAAGTGAATTATATAAATATAA
AGTAGTAAAAATTGAACCATTAGGAGTAGCACCCACCAAGGCAAAGAGAAGAGTGGTGCAGAGAGAAAAA
AGAGCAGTGGGAATAGGAGCTTTGTTCCTTGGGTTCTTGGGAGCAGCAGGAAGCACTATGGGCGCAGCGT
CAATGACGCTGACGGTACAGGCCAGACAATTATTGTCTGGTATAGTGCAGCAGCAGAACAATTTGCTGAG
GGCTATTGAGGCGCAACAGCATCTGTTGCAACTCACAGTCTGGGGCATCAAGCAGCTCCAGGCAAGAATC
CTGGCTGTGGAAAGATACCTAAAGGATCAACAGCTCCTGGGGATTTGGGGTTGCTCTGGAAAACTCATTT
GCACCACTGCTGTGCCTTGGAATGCTAGTTGGAGTAATAAATCTCTGGAACAGATTTGGAATCACACGAC
CTGGATGGAGTGGGACAGAGAAATTAACAATTACACAAGCTTAATACACTCCTTAATTGAAGAATCGCAA
AACCAGCAAGAAAAGAATGAACAAGAATTATTGGAATTAGATAAATGGGCAAGTTTGTGGAATTGGTTTA
ACATAACAAATTGGCTGTGGTATATAAAATTATTCATAATGATAGTAGGAGGCTTGGTAGGTTTAAGAAT
AGTTTTTGCTGTACTTTCTATAGTGAATAGAGTTAGGCAGGGATATTCACCATTATCGTTTCAGACCCAC
CTCCCAACCCCGAGGGGACCCGACAGGCCCGAAGGAATAGAAGAAGAAGGTGGAGAGAGAGACAGAGACA
GATCCATTCGATTAGTGAACGGATCGGCACTGCGTGCGCCAATTCTGCAGACAAATGGCAGTATTCATCC
ACAATTTTAAAAGAAAAGGGGGGATTGGGGGGTACAGTGCAGGGGAAAGAATAGTAGACATAATAGCAAC
AGACATACAAACTAAAGAATTACAAAAACAAATTACAAAAATTCAAAATTTTCGGGTTTATTACAGGGAC
AGCAGAGATCCAGTTTGGTTAATTCTAGACAGTTATCAACAAGTTTGTACAAAAAAGCAGGCTTCATTAC
AGGGACAGCAGAGATCCAGTTTGGACTAGGATCCTTTACCACTCCCTATCAGTGATAGAGAAAAGTGAAA
GTCGAGTTTACCACTCCCTATCAGTGATAGAGAAAAGTGAAAGTCGAGTTTACCACTCCCTATCAGTGAT
AGAGAAAAGTGAAAGTCGAGTTTACCACTCCCTATCAGTGATAGAGAAAAGTGAAAGTCGAGTTTACCAC
TCCCTATCAGTGATAGAGAAAAGTGAAAGTCGAGTTTACCACTCCCTATCAGTGATAGAGAAAAGTGAAA
GTCGAGTTTACCACTCCCTATCAGTGATAGAGAAAAGTGAAAGTCGAGCTCGGTACCCGGGTCGAGGTAG
GCGTGTACGGTGGGAGGCCTATATAAGCAGAGCTCGTTTAGTGAACCGTCAGATCGCCTGGAGACGCCAT
CCACGCTGTTTTGACCTCCATAGAAGACACCGGGACCGATCCAGCCTCCGCGGCCCCGAACTAGTCCAGT
GTGGTGGAATTCTGCAGATATCAACCATGGTGAGCAAGGGCGAGGAGCTGTTCACCGGGGTGGTGCCCAT
CCTGGTCGAGCTGGACGGCGACGTAAACGGCCACAAGTTCAGCGTGTCCGGCGAGGGCGAGGGCGATGCC
ACCTACGGCAAGCTGACCCTGAAGTTCATCTGCACCACCGGCAAGCTGCCCGTGCCCTGGCCCACCCTCG
TGACCACCCTGTCCTGGGGCGTGCAGTGCTTCGCCCGCTACCCCGACCACATGAAGCAGCACGACTTCTT
CAAGTCCGCCATGCCCGAAGGCTACGTCCAGGAGCGCACCATCTTCTTCAAGGACGACGGCAACTACAAG
ACCCGCGCCGAGGTGAAGTTCGAGGGCGACACCCTGGTGAACCGCATCGAGCTGAAGGGCATCGACTTCA
AGGAGGACGGCAACATCCTGGGGCACAAGCTGGAGTACAACTACTTTAGCGACAACGTCTATATCACCGC
CGACAAGCAGAAGAACGGCATCAAGGCCAACTTCAAGATCCGCCACAACATCGAGGACGGCGGCGTGCAG
CTCGCCGACCACTACCAGCAGAACACCCCCATCGGCGACGGCCCCGTGCTGCTGCCCGACAACCACTACC
TGAGCACCCAGTCCAAGCTGAGCAAAGACCCCAACGAGAAGCGCGATCACATGGTCCTGCTGGAGTTCGT
GACCGCCGCCGGGATCACTCTCGGCATGGACGAGCTGTACAAGAGATCCATGGACGCAGCCACTTTGACA
TATGATACTCTCCGGTTTGCTGAATTTGAAGATTTCCCTGAGACCTCAGAGCCTGTTTGGATTCTGGGCA
GAAAATACAGCATTTTCACAGAGAAGGACGAAATCTTGTCTGATGTTGCATCCAGACTTTGGTTTACATA
CAGGAGAAACTTTCCAGCTATTGGGGGAACTGGCCCTACTTCAGACACAGGCTGGGGTGCAATGCTTCGG
TGTGGACAGATGATCTTTGCCCAGGCCCTGGTATGCCGGCACTTAGGTCGAGATTGGAGGTGGACTCAGC
GGAAGAGGCAGCCTGACAGCTACTTTAATGTCCTCAATGCTTTCCTCGACAGGAAGGACAGCTACTATTC
CATCCATCAGATAGCGCAAATGGGAGTTGGCGAAGGCAAGTCTATAGGCCAGTGGTACGGGCCGAACACT
GTTGCCCAGGTCCTCAAGAAACTTGCTGTATTCGACACATGGAGTTCCTTGGCTGTTCACATAGCAATGG
ACAACACTGTGGTGATGGAGGAAATCAGAAGGTTATGCAGGGCCAACCTTCCCTGTGTTGGGGCGGCTGC
ACTTCCTACTGATTCAGAGAGGCACTGTAATGGGTTCCCTGCTGGAGCTGAAGTCACCAACAGGCCATCG
GCTTGGAGACCACTAGTGCTTCTCATCCCTCTCCGCCTGGGACTGACAGACATCAATGAGGCCTATGTGG
AGACGCTGAAGCACTGTTTCATGATGCCCCAGTCCCTGGGTGTTATTGGAGGGAAGCCCAACAGTGCCCA
CTACTTTATTGGCTATGTTGGGGAGGAGCTCATCTATCTGGACCCCCACACTACACAGCCTGCAGTGGAG
CTGACTGACAGCTGCTTCATCCCCGACGAGAGCTTCCACTGCCAGCACCCTCCCTCTAGGATGGGCATTG
GAGAGCTTGACCCGTCCATTGCTGTGGGGTTTTTCTGTAAGACGGAGGAAGACTTTAACGACTGGTGTCA
GCAAGTCAAAAAGCTATCCCAGCTTGGAGGTGCCCTGCCCATGTTTGAGCTGGTGGAACAGCAGCCTTCC
CATCTGGCCTGCCAGGATGTCCTGAACCTGTCCCTAGACTCTTCTGATGTAGAGAGACTGGAGAGGTTTT
TTGACTCTGAGGATGAAGACTTTGAAATCTTATCCCTCTGATAAAACCCAGCTTTCTTGTACAAAGTGGT
TGATAACATCTCGAGCCATAAAGATGGTTAATTAACCCACCCAAGATCTGGCCTCCGCGCCGGGTTTTGG
CGCCTCCCGCGGGCGCCCCCCTCCTCACGGCGAGCGCTGCCACGTCAGACGAAGGGCGCAGCGAGCGTCC
TGATCCTTCCGCCCGGACGCTCAGGACAGCGGCCCGCTGCTCATAAGACTCGGCCTTAGAACCCCAGTAT
CAGCAGAAGGACATTTTAGGACGGGACTTGGGTGACTCTAGGGCACTGGTTTTCTTTCCAGAGAGCGGAA
CAGGCGAGGAAAAGTAGTCCCTTCTCGGCGATTCTGCGGAGGGATCTCCGTGGGGCGGTGAACGCCGATG
ATTATATAAGGACGCGCCGGGTGTGGCACAGCTAGTTCCGTCGCAGCCGGGATTTGGGTCGCGGTTCTTG
TTTGTGGATCGCTGTGATCGTCACTTGGTGAGTAGCGGGCTGCTGGGCTGGCCGGGGCTTTCGTGGCCGC
CGGGCCGCTCGGTGGGACGGAAGCGTGTGGAGAGACCGCCAAGGGCTGTAGTCTGGGTCCGCGAGCAAGG
TTGCCCTGAACTGGGGGTTGGGGGGAGCGCAGCAAAATGGCGGCTGTTCCCGAGTCTTGAATGGAAGACG
CTTGTGAGGCGGGCTGTGAGGTCGTTGAAACAAGGTGGGGGGCATGGTGGGCGGCAAGAACCCAAGGTCT
TGAGGCCTTCGCTAATGCGGGAAAGCTCTTATTCGGGTGAGATGGGCTGGGGCACCATCTGGGGACCCTG
ACGTGAAGTTTGTCACTGACTGGAGAACTCGGTTTGTCGTCTGTTGCGGGGGCGGCAGTTATGGCGGTGC
CGTTGGGCAGTGCACCCGTACCTTTGGGAGCGCGCGCCCTCGTCGTGTCGTGACGTCACCCGTTCTGTTG
GCTTATAATGCAGGGTGGGGCCACCTGCCGGTAGGTGTGCGGTAGGCTTTTCTCCGTCGCAGGACGCAGG
GTTCGGGCCTAGGGTAGGCTCTCCTGAATCGACAGGCGCCGGACCTCTGGTGAGGGGAGGGATAAGTGAG
GCGTCAGTTTCTTTGGTCGGTTTTATGTACCTATCTTCTTAAGTAGCTGAAGCTCCGGTTTTGAACTATG
CGCTCGGGGTTGGCGAGTGTGTTTTGTGAAGTTTTTTAGGCACCTTTTGAAATGTAATCATTTGGGTCAA
TATGTAATTTTCAGTGTTAGACTAGTAAATTGTCCGCTAAATTCTGGCCGTTTTTGGCTTTTTTGTTAGA
CGAAGCTTGGTACCGAGCTCGGATCTCCACCCCGTACCGGTCCTGCAGGATTTAAATGGCGCGCCGCTAG
CGCTACCGGACTCAGATCTCGAGCTCAAGCTTCGAATTCTGCAGTCGAATTCACCATGTCTAGACTGGAC
AAGAGCAAAGTCATAAACGGAGCTCTGGAATTACTCAATGGTGTCGGTATCGAAGGCCTGACGACAAGGA
AACTCGCTCAAAAGCTGGGAGTTGAGCAGCCTACCCTGTACTGGCACGTGAAGAACAAGCGGGCCCTGCT
CGATGCCCTGCCAATCGAGATGCTGGACAGGCATCATACCCACTTCTGCCCCCTGGAAGGCGAGTCATGG
CAAGACTTTCTGCGGAACAACGCCAAGTCATACCGCTGTGCTCTCCTCTCACATCGCGACGGGGCTAAAG
TGCATCTCGGCACCCGCCCAACAGAGAAACAGTACGAAACCCTGGAAAATCAGCTCGCGTTCCTGTGTCA
GCAAGGCTTCTCCCTGGAGAACGCACTGTACGCTCTGTCCGCCGTGGGCCACTTTACACTGGGCTGCGTA
TTGGAGGAACAGGAGCATCAAGTAGCAAAAGAGGAAAGAGAGACACCTACCACCGATTCTATGCCCCCAC
TTCTGAGACAAGCAATTGAGCTGTTCGACCGGCAGGGAGCCGAACCTGCCTTCCTTTTCGGCCTGGAACT
AATCATATGTGGCCTGGAGAAACAGCTAAAGTGCGAAAGCGGCGGGCCGACCGACGCCCTTGACGATTTT
GACTTAGACATGCTCCCAGCCGATGCCCTTGACGACTTTGACCTTGATATGCTGCCTGCTGACGCTCTTG
ACGATTTTGACCTTGACATGCTCCCCGGGTAACTAAGTAAGGATCCGCGGCCGCACTAGAGGAATTCCGC
CCCTCTCCCCCCCCCCCCTCTCCCTCCCCCCCCCCTAACGTTACTGGCCGAAGCCGCTTGGAATAAGGCC
GGTGTGCGTTTGTCTATATGTTATTTTCCACCATATTGCCGTCTTTTGGCAATGTGAGGGCCCGGAAACC
TGGCCCTGTCTTCTTGACGAGCATTCCTAGGGGTCTTTCCCCTCTCGCCAAAGGAATGCAAGGTCTGTTG
AATGTCGTGAAGGAAGCAGTTCCTCTGGAAGCTTCTTGAAGACAAACAACGTCTGTAGCGACCCTTTGCA
GGCAGCGGAACCCCCCACCTGGCGACAGGTGCCTCTGCGGCCAAAAGCCACGTGTATAAGATACACCTGC
AAAGGCGGCACAACCCCAGTGCCACGTTGTGAGTTGGATAGTTGTGGAAAGAGTCAAATGGCTCTCCTCA
AGCGTATTCAACAAGGGGCTGAAGGATGCCCAGAAGGTACCCCATTGTATGGGATCTGATCTGGGGCCTC
GGTGCACATGCTTTACATGTGTTTAGTCGAGGTTAAAAAAACGTCTAGGCCCCCCGAACCACGGGGACGT
GGTTTTCCTTTGAAAAACACGATGATAAGCTTACCGGTACGCGTGATAGCTTGCCACAACCCGTACCAAA
GATGGATAGATCCGGAAAGCCTGAACTCACCGCGACGTCTGTCGAGAAGTTTCTGATCGAAAAGTTCGAC
AGCGTCTCCGACCTGATGCAGCTCTCGGAGGGCGAAGAATCTCGTGCTTTCAGCTTCGATGTAGGAGGGC
GTGGATATGTCCTGCGGGTAAATAGCTGCGCCGATGGTTTCTACAAAGATCGTTATGTTTATCGGCACTT
TGCATCGGCCGCGCTCCCGATTCCGGAAGTGCTTGACATTGGGGAATTCAGCGAGAGCCTGACCTATTGC
ATCTCCCGCCGTGCACAGGGTGTCACGTTGCAAGACCTGCCTGAAACCGAACTGCCCGCTGTTCTGCAGC
CGGTCGCGGAGGCCATGGATGCGATCGCTGCGGCCGATCTTAGCCAGACGAGCGGGTTCGGCCCATTCGG
ACCGCAAGGAATCGGTCAATACACTACATGGCGTGATTTCATATGCGCGATTGCTGATCCCCATGTGTAT
CACTGGCAAACTGTGATGGACGACACCGTCAGTGCGTCCGTCGCGCAGGCTCTCGATGAGCTGATGCTTT
GGGCCGAGGACTGCCCCGAAGTCCGGCACCTCGTGCACGCGGATTTCGGCTCCAACAATGTCCTGACGGA
CAATGGCCGCATAACAGCGGTCATTGACTGGAGCGAGGCGATGTTCGGGGATTCCCAATACGAGGTCGCC
AACATCTTCTTCTGGAGGCCGTGGTTGGCTTGTATGGAGCAGCAGACGCGCTACTTCGAGCGGAGGCATC
CGGAGCTTGCAGGATCGCCGCGGCTCCGGGCGTATATGCTCCGCATTGGTCTTGACCAACTCTATCAGAG
CTTGGTTGACGGCAATTTCGATGATGCAGCTTGGGCGCAGGGTCGATGCGACGCAATCGTCCGATCCGGA
GCCGGGACTGTCGGGCGTACACAAATCGCCCGCAGAAGCGCGGCCGTCTGGACCGATGGCTGTGTAGAAG
TACTCGCCGATAGTGGAAACCGACGCCCCAGCACTCGTCCGAGGGCAAAGGAATAGAGTAGATGCCGACC
GAACAAGAGCTGATTTCGAGAACGCCTCAGCCAGCAACTCGCGCGAGCCTAGCAAGGCAAATGCGAGAGA
ACGGCCTTACGCTTGGTGGCACAGTTCTCGTCCACAGTTCGCTAAGCTCGCTCGGCTGGGTCGCGGGAGG
GCCGGTCGCAGTGATTCAGGCCCTTCTGGATTGTGTTGGTCCCCAGGGCACGATTGTCATGCCCACGCAC
TCGGGTGATCTGACTGATCCCGCAGATTGGAGATCGCCGCCCGTGCCTGCCGATTGGGTGCAGATCTCTA
GATCTGTACAAGTAAAGCGGCCGCGACTCTAGATCATAATCAGCCATACCACATTTGTAGAGGTTTTACT
TGCTTTAAAAAACCTCCCACACCTCCCCCTGAACCTGAAACATAAAATGAATGCAATTGTTGTTGTTTAG
TCCCTCCCAATTCGATATCAAGCTTATCGATAATCAACCTCTGGATTACAAAATTTGTGAAAGATTGACT
GGTATTCTTAACTATGTTGCTCCTTTTACGCTATGTGGATACGCTGCTTTAATGCCTTTGTATCATGCTA
TTGCTTCCCGTATGGCTTTCATTTTCTCCTCCTTGTATAAATCCTGGTTGCTGTCTCTTTATGAGGAGTT
GTGGCCCGTTGTCAGGCAACGTGGCGTGGTGTGCACTGTGTTTGCTGACGCAACCCCCACTGGTTGGGGC
ATTGCCACCACCTGTCAGCTCCTTTCCGGGACTTTCGCTTTCCCCCTCCCTATTGCCACGGCGGAACTCA
TCGCCGCCTGCCTTGCCCGCTGCTGGACAGGGGCTCGGCTGTTGGGCACTGACAATTCCGTGGTGTTGTC
GGGGAAATCATCGTCCTTTCCTTGGCTGCTCGCCTGTGTTGCCACCTGGATTCTGCGCGGGACGTCCTTC
TGCTACGTCCCTTCGGCCCTCAATCCAGCGGACCTTCCTTCCCGCGGCCTGCTGCCGGCTCTGCGGCCTC
TTCCGCGTCTTCGCCTTCGCCCTCAGACGAGTCGGATCTCCCTTTGGGCCGCCTCCCCGCATCGATACCG
TCGACCTCGATCGAGACCTAGAAAAACATGGAGCAATCACAAGTAGCAATACAGCAGCTACCAATGCTGA
TTGTGCCTGGCTAGAAGCACAAGAGGAGGAGGAGGTGGGTTTTCCAGTCACACCTCAGGTACCTTTAAGA
CCAATGACTTACAAGGCAGCTGTAGATCTTAGCCACTTTTTAAAAGAAAAGGGGGGACTGGAAGGGCTAA
TTCACTCCCAACGAAGACAAGATATCCTTGATCTGTGGATCTACCACACACAAGGCTACTTCCCTGATTG
GCAGAACTACACACCAGGGCCAGGGATCAGATATCCACTGACCTTTGGATGGTGCTACAAGCTAGTACCA
GTTGAGCAAGAGAAGGTAGAAGAAGCCAATGAAGGAGAGAACACCCGCTTGTTACACCCTGTGAGCCTGC
ATGGGATGGATGACCCGGAGAGAGAAGTATTAGAGTGGAGGTTTGACAGCCGCCTAGCATTTCATCACAT
GGCCCGAGAGCTGCATCCGGACTGTACTGGGTCTCTCTGGTTAGACCAGATCTGAGCCTGGGAGCTCTCT
GGCTAACTAGGGAACCCACTGCTTAAGCCTCAATAAAGCTTGCCTTGAGTGCTTCAAGTAGTGTGTGCCC
GTCTGTTGTGTGACTCTGGTAACTAGAGATCCCTCAGACCCTTTTAGTCAGTGTGGAAAATCTCTAGCAG
GGCCCGTTTAAACCCGCTGATCAGCCTCGACTGTGCCTTCTAGTTGCCAGCCATCTGTTGTTTGCCCCTC
CCCCGTGCCTTCCTTGACCCTGGAAGGTGCCACTCCCACTGTCCTTTCCTAATAAAATGAGGAAATTGCA
TCGCATTGTCTGAGTAGGTGTCATTCTATTCTGGGGGGTGGGGTGGGGCAGGACAGCAAGGGGGAGGATT
GGGAAGACAATAGCAGGCATGCTGGGGATGCGGTGGGCTCTATGGCTTCTGAGGCGGAAAGAACCAGCTG
GGGCTCTAGGGGGTATCCCC
[124 nt withheld, positions 11081-11204]
C
[91 nt withheld, positions 11206-11296]
A
[49 nt withheld, positions 11298-11346]
CCTTTGACGTTGGAGTCCACGTTCTTT
[37 nt withheld, positions 11374-11410]
ACCCTATCTCGGTCTATTCTTTTGATTTATAAGGGATTTTGCCGATTTCGGCCTATTGGTTAAAAAATGA
GCTGATTTAACAAAAATTTAACGCGAATTAATTCTGTGGAATGTGTGTCAGTTAGGGTGTGGAAAGTCCC
CAGGCTCCCCAGCAGGCAGAAGTATGCAAAGCATGCATCTCAATTAGTCAGCAACCAGGTGTGGAAAGTC
CCCAGGCTCCCCAGCAGGCAGAAGTATGCAAAGCATGCATCTCAATTAGTCAGCAACCATAGTCCCGCCC
CTAACTCCGCCCATCCCGCCCCTAACTCCGCCCAGTTCCGCCCATTCTCCGCCCCATGGCTGACTAATTT
TTTTTATTTATGCAGAGGCCGAGGCCGCCTCTGCCTCTGAGCTATTCCAGAAGTAGTGAGGAGGCTTTTT
TGGAGGCCTAGGCTTTTGCAAAAAGCTCCCGGGAGCTTGTATATCCATTTTCGGATCTGATCAGCACGTG
TTGACAATTAATCATCGGCATAGTATATCGGCATAGTATAATACGACAAGGTGAGGAACTAAACCATGGC
CAAGTTGACCAGTGCCGTTCCGGTGCTCACCGCGCGCGACGTCGCCGGAGCGGTCGAGTTCTGGACCGAC
CGGCTCGGGTTCTCCCGGGACTTCGTGGAGGACGACTTCGCCGGTGTGGTCCGGGACGACGTGACCCTGT
TCATCAGCGCGGTCCAGGACCAGGTGGTGCCGGACAACACCCTGGCCTGGGTGTGGGTGCGCGGCCTGGA
CGAGCTGTACGCCGAGTGGTCGGAGGTCGTGTCCACGAACTTCCGGGACGCCTCCGGGCCGGCCATGACC
GAGATCGGCGAGCAGCCGTGGGGGCGGGAGTTCGCCCTGCGCGACCCGGCCGGCAACTGCGTGCACTTCG
TGGCCGAGGAGCAGGACTGACACGTGCTACGAGATTTCGATTCCACCGCCGCCTTCTATGAAAGGTTGGG
CTTCGGAATCGTTTTCCGGGACGCCGGCTGGATGATCCTCCAGCGCGGGGATCTCATGCTGGAGTTCTTC
GCCCACCCCAACTTGTTTATTGCAGCTTATAATGGTTACAAATAAAGCAATAGCATCACAAATTTCACAA
ATAAAGCATTTTTTTCACTGCATTCTAGTTGTGGTTTGTCCAAACTCATCAATGTATCTTATCATGTCTG
TATACCGTCGACCTCTAGCTAGAGCTTGGCGTAATCATGGTCATAGCTGTTTCCTGTGTGAAATTGTTAT
CCGCTCACAATTCCACACAACATACGAGCCGGAAGCATAAAGTGTAAAGCCTGGGGTGCCTAATGAGTGA
GCTAACTCACATTAATTGCGTTGCGCTCACTGCCCGCTTTCCAGTCGGGAAACCTGTCGTGCCAGCTGCA
TTAATGAATCGGCCAACGCGCGGGGAGAGGCGGTTTGCGTATTGGGCGCTCTTCCGCTTCCTCGCTCACT
GACTCGCTGCGCTCGGTCGTTCGGCTGCGGCGAGCGGTATCAGCTCACTCAAAGGCGGTAATACGGTTAT
CCACAGAATCAGGGGATAACGCAGGAAAGAACATGTGAGCAAAAGGCCAGCAAAAGGCCAGGAACCGTAA
AAAGGCCGCGTTGCTGGCGTTTTTCCATAGGCTCCGCCCCCCTGACGAGCATCACAAAAATCGACGCTCA
AGTCAGAGGTGGCGAAACCCGACAGGACTATAAAGATACCAGGCGTTTCCCCCTGGAAGCTCCCTCGTGC
GCTCTCCTGTTCCGACCCTGCCGCTTACCGGATACCTGTCCGCCTTTCTCCCTTCGGGAAGCGTGGCGCT
TTCTCATAGCTCACGCTGTAGGTATCTCAGTTCGGTGTAGGTCGTTCGCTCCAAGCTGGGCTGTGTGCAC
GAACCCCCCGTTCAGCCCGACCGCTGCGCCTTATCCGGTAACTATCGTCTTGAGTCCAACCCGGTAAGAC
ACGACTTATCGCCACTGGCAGCAGCCACTGGTAACAGGATTAGCAGAGCGAGGTATGTAGGCGGTGCTAC
AGAGTTCTTGAAGTGGTGGCCTAACTACGGCTACACTAGAAGAACAGTATTTGGTATCTGCGCTCTGCTG
AAGCCAGTTACCTTCGGAAAAAGAGTTGGTAGCTCTTGATCCGGCAAACAAACCACCGCTGGTAGCGGTG
GTTTTTTTGTTTGCAAGCAGCAGATTACGCGCAGAAAAAAAGGATCTCAAGAAGATCCTTTGATCTTTTC
TACGGGGTCTGACGCTCAGTGGAACGAAAACTCACGTTAAGGGATTTTGGTCATGAGATTATCAAAAAGG
ATCTTCACCTAGATCCTTTTAAATTAAAAATGAAGTTTTAAATCAATCTAAAGTATATATGAGTAAACTT
GGTCTGACAGTTACCAATGCTTAATCAGTGAGGCACCTATCTCAGCGATCTGTCTATTTCGTTCATCCAT
AGTTGCCTGACTCCCCGTCGTGTAGATAACTACGATACGGGAGGGCTTACCATCTGGCCCCAGTGCTGCA
ATGATACCGCGAGACCCACGCTCACCGGCTCCAGATTTATCAGCAATAAACCAGCCAGCCGGAAGGGCCG
AGCGCAGAAGTGGTCCTGCAACTTTATCCGCCTCCATCCAGTCTATTAATTGTTGCCGGGAAGCTAGAGT
AAGTAGTTCGCCAGTTAATAGTTTGCGCAACGTTGTTGCCATTGCTACAGGCATCGTGGTGTCACGCTCG
TCGTTTGGTATGGCTTCATTCAGCTCCGGTTCCCAACGATCAAGGCGAGTTACATGATCCCCCATGTTGT
GCAAAAAAGCGGTTAGCTCCTTCGGTCCTCCGATCGTTGTCAGAAGTAAGTTGGCCGCAGTGTTATCACT
CATGGTTATGGCAGCACTGCATAATTCTCTTACTGTCATGCCATCCGTAAGATGCTTTTCTGTGACTGGT
GAGTACTCAACCAAGTCATTCTGAGAATAGTGTATGCGGCGACCGAGTTGCTCTTGCCCGGCGTCAATAC
GGGATAATACCGCGCCACATAGCAGAACTTTAAAAGTGCTCATCATTGGAAAACGTTCTTCGGGGCGAAA
ACTCTCAAGGATCTTACCGCTGTTGAGATCCAGTTCGATGTAACCCACTCGTGCACCCAACTGATCTTCA
GCATCTTTTACTTTCACCAGCGTTTCTGGGTGAGCAAAAACAGGAAGGCAAAATGCCGCAAAAAAGGGAA
TAAGGGCGACACGGAAATGTTGAATACTCATACTCTTCCTTTTTCAATATTATTGAAGCATTTATCAGGG
TTATTGTCT
